>Addgene plasmid #126216 | AAV-EF1A-DIO-PSD95.FingR-eGFP-CCR5TC | addgene full sequence | sequence record 250418 | Addgene NGS Result
CCTGCAGGCAGCTGCGCGCTCGCTCGCTCACTGAGGCCGCCCGGGCGTCGGGCGACCTTTGGTCGCCCGG
CCTCAGTGAGCGAGCGAGCGCGCAGAGAGGGAGTGGCCAACTCCATCACTAGGGGTTCCTGCGGCCGCAC
GCGTGTCATCCTCATCGAATTCCGTGAGGCTCCGGTGCCCGTCAGTGGGCAGAGCGCACATCGCCCACAG
TCCCCGAGAAGTTGGGGGGAGGGGTCGGCAATTGAACCGGTGCCTAGAGAAGGTGGCGCGGGGTAAACTG
GGAAAGTGATGTCGTGTACTGGCTCCGCCTTTTTCCCGAGGGTGGGGGAGAACCGTATATAAGTGCAGTA
GTCGCCGTGAACGTTCTTTTTCGCAACGGGTTTGCCGCCAGAACACAGGTAAGTGCCGTGTGTGGTTCCC
GCGGGCCTGGCCTCTTTACGGGTTATGGCCCTTGCGTGCCTTGAATTACTTCCACCTGGCTGCAGTACGT
GATTCTTGATCCCGAGCTTCGGGTTGGAAGTGGGTGGGAGAGTTCGAGGCCTTGCGCTTAAGGAGCCCCT
TCGCCTCGTGCTTGAGTTGAGGCCTGGCCTGGGCGCTGGGGCCGCCGCGTGCGAATCTGGTGGCACCTTC
GCGCCTGTCTCGCTGCTTTCGATAAGTCTCTAGCCATTTAAAATTTTTGATGACCTGCTGCGACGCTTTT
TTTCTGGCAAGATAGTCTTGTAAATGCGGGCCAAGATCTGCACACTGGTATTTCGGTTTTTGGGGCCGCG
GGCGGCGACGGGGCCCGTGCGTCCCAGCGCACATGTTCGGCGAGGCGGGGCCTGCGAGCGCGGCCACCGA
GAATCGGACGGGGGTAGTCTCAAGCTGGCCGGCCTGCTCTGGTGCCTGGCCTCGCGCCGCCGTGTATCGC
CCCGCCCTGGGCGGCAAGGCTGGCCCGGTCGGCACCAGTTGCGTGAGCGGAAAGATGGCCGCTTCCCGGC
CCTGCTGCAGGGAGCTCAAAATGGAGGACGCGGCGCTCGGGAGAGCGGGCGGGTGAGTCACCCACACAAA
GGAAAAGGGCCTTTCCGTCCTCAGCCGTCGCTTCATGTGACTCCACGGAGTACCGGGCGCCGTCCAGGCA
CCTCGATTAGTTCTCGAGCTTTTGGAGTACGTCGTCTTTAGGTTGGGGGGAGGGGTTTTATGCGATGGAG
TTTCCCCACACTGAGTGGGTGGAGACTGAAGTTAGGCCAGCTTGGCACTTGATGTAATTCTCCTTGGAAT
TTGCCCTTTTTGAGTTTGGATCTTGGTTCATTCTCAAGCCTCAGACAGTGGTTCAAAGTTTTTTTCTTCC
ATTTCAGGTGTCGTGAGGAATTAGCTTGGTACTAATACGACTCACTATAGGGAGACCCAAGCTGGCTAGG
TAAGCTTGGTACCGAGCTCGGATCCTCTAGAGTCGACTCCGGAATAACTTCGTATAGGATACTTTATACG
AAGTTATGCAGAATGGTAGCTGGATTGTAGCTGCTATTAGCAATATGAAACCTCTTAATAACTTCGTATA
GCATACATTATACGAAGTTATGGCGCGCCTTAAGCCATAGAAGCAAGATTAGAATAATTTTCAAGCATAA
CTTCACGATAAAGAGAACGTTGAGAAAGATCAAGTTTTTTCCATTCATCACGAGTAAAAAGAACAGCAAC
ATCTTCAAAAGTAACAGAAACAGAAACTTGAGAAGCACCTTCACGTTGTTCAGGAGCGTCGACAATCGAT
AGCTGGCTGCCCCGCAGGTGAATCTTTGTGTGCCGGGTCAGATTGCCGGAGGTGGCAAACTTTCTGCCAC
AGATATCACAGGCAAAAGGTTTTTCACCAGTATGTGTCCGGATGTGTCTGGCCAGGTTGTCGCTTCTGCT
AAAGTTTCTCATACAAATTCTGCACTGGAAAGGTTTCTGGCTGCCAGTGTGGATCTTGGTGTGGCTGTTC
AGGTTGCTGCTGATGGCGAACTTCCGGCCGCAAATGTCGCAGGCGAAGGGCTTTTCTCCGGTGTGGGTTC
TGATGTGCCTGCTCAGGTTGGACCGGTCGCTGAAGTTCCGCATGCAGATCCGGCACTGGAATCTAGAGCC
AGCCCCTGCACCCGCTCCAGCGCCAGCTCCCCTAGAGTACAGCTCGTCCATGCCGAGAGTGATCCCGGCG
GCGGTCACGAACTCCAGCAGGACCATGTGATCGCGCTTCTCGTTGGGGTCTTTGCTCAGGGCGGACTGGG
TGCTCAGGTAGTGGTTGTCGGGCAGCAGCACGGGGCCGTCGCCGATGGGGGTGTTCTGCTGGTAGTGGTC
GGCGAGCTGCACGCTGCCGTCCTCGATGTTGTGGCGGATCTTGAAGTTCACCTTGATGCCGTTCTTCTGC
TTGTCGGCCATGATATAGACGTTGTGGCTGTTGTAGTTGTACTCCAGCTTGTGCCCCAGGATGTTGCCGT
CCTCCTTGAAGTCGATGCCCTTCAGCTCGATGCGGTTCACCAGGGTGTCGCCCTCGAACTTCACCTCGGC
GCGGGTCTTGTAGTTGCCGTCGTCCTTGAAGAAGATGGTGCGCTCCTGGACGTAGCCTTCGGGCATGGCG
GACTTGAAGAAGTCGTGCTGCTTCATGTGGTCGGGGTAGCGGCTGAAGCACTGCACGCCGTAGGTCAGGG
TGGTCACGAGGGTGGGCCAGGGCACGGGCAGCTTGCCGGTGGTGCAGATGAACTTCAGGGTCAGCTTGCC
GTAGGTGGCATCGCCCTCGCCCTCGCCGGACACGCTGAACTTGTGGCCGTTTACGTCGCCGTCCAGCTCG
ACCAGGATGGGCACCACCCCGGTGAACAGCTCCTCGCCCTTGCTCACCCCAGATCTACTGGAGCCGCTAC
CCTTATCGTCGTCATCCTTGTAATCGGTTCCGGTGCGGTAGTTGATGGAGATCGGCGGCCAGGCGGAGCG
GTAGGCGCTGAAGATCGTGACGGCGTACACCGTGATGGTATAGTCGACACCAGGTTTCAGGCCGCTGATG
GTAGCAGTGGACTTGCTGCCAGGCACGGTGAATTCCTGGACAGGGCTATTGCCACCAGTTTCACCGTAGG
TGATGCGGTAGTAGCGAACGTGGCGCAAGTGGAGCACCCAGCTGATCTGGATGCTGGTTGGTGATGCTTC
CTTGACTTCGAGCATGGTGGCGCTAGCATAACTTCGTATAAAGTATCCTATACGAAGTTATTTGCCTTAA
CCCAGAAATTATCACTGTTATTCTTTAGAATGGTGCAAAGAATAACTTCGTATAATGTATGCTATACGAA
GTTATGAATTCGATATCAAGCTTATCGATAATCAACCTCTGGATTACAAAATTTGTGAAAGATTGACTGG
TATTCTTAACTATGTTGCTCCTTTTACGCTATGTGGATACGCTGCTTTAATGCCTTTGTATCATGCTATT
GCTTCCCGTATGGCTTTCATTTTCTCCTCCTTGTATAAATCCTGGTTGCTGTCTCTTTATGAGGAGTTGT
GGCCCGTTGTCAGGCAACGTGGCGTGGTGTGCACTGTGTTTGCTGACGCAACCCCCACTGGTTGGGGCAT
TGCCACCACCTGTCAGCTCCTTTCCGGGACTTTCGCTTTCCCCCTCCCTATTGCCACGGCGGAACTCATC
GCCGCCTGCCTTGCCCGCTGCTGGACAGGGGCTCGGCTGTTGGGCACTGACAATTCCGTGGTGTTGTCGG
GGAAATCATCGTCCTTTCCTTGGCTGCTCGCCTATGTTGCCACCTGGATTCTGCGCGGGACGTCCTTCTG
CTACGTCCCTTCGGCCCTCAATCCAGCGGACCTTCCTTCCCGCGGCCTGCTGCCGGCTCTGCGGCCTCTT
CCGCGTCTTCGCCTTCGCCCTCAGACGAGTCGGATCTCCCTTTGGGCCGCCTCCCCGCATCGATACCGAG
CGCTGCTCGAGAGATCTACGGGTGGCATCCCTGTGACCCCTCCCCAGTGCCTCTCCTGGCCCTGGAAGTT
GCCACTCCAGTGCCCACCAGCCTTGTCCTAATAAAATTAAGTTGCATCATTTTGTCTGACTAGGTGTCCT
TCTATAATATTATGGGGTGGAGGGGGGTGGTATGGAGCAAGGGGCAAGTTGGGAAGACAACCTGTAGGGC
CTGCGGGGTCTATTGGGAACCAAGCTGGAGTGCAGTGGCACAATCTTGGCTCACTGCAATCTCCGCCTCC
TGGGTTCAAGCGATTCTCCTGCCTCAGCCTCCCGAGTTGTTGGGATTCCAGGCATGCATGACCAGGCTCA
GCTAATTTTTGTTTTTTTGGTAGAGACGGGGTTTCACCATATTGGCCAGGCTGGTCTCCAACTCCTAATC
TCAGGTGATCTACCCACCTTGGCCTCCCAAATTGCTGGGATTACAGGCGTGAACCACTGCTCCCTTCCCT
GTCCTTCTGATTTTGTAGGTAACCACGTGCGGACCGAGCGGCCGCAGGAACCCCTAGTGATGGAGTTGGC
CACTCCCTCTCTGCGCGCTCGCTCGCTCACTGAGGCCGGGCGACCAAAGGTCGCCCGACGCCCGGGCTTT
GCCCGGGCGGCCTCAGTGAGCGAGCGAGCGCGCAGCTGCCTGCAGGGGCGCCTGATGCGGTATTTTCTCC
TTACGCATCTGTGCGGTATTTCACACCGCATA
[95 nt withheld, positions 4653-4747]
T
[46 nt withheld, positions 4749-4794]
C
[141 nt withheld, positions 4796-4936]
CCTTTGACGTTGGAGTCCACGTTCTTT
[37 nt withheld, positions 4964-5000]
ACTCTATCTCGGGCTATTCTTTTGATTTATAAGGGATTTTGCCGATTTCGGTCTATTGGTTAAAAAATGA
GCTGATTTAACAAAAATTTAACGCGAATTTTAACAAAATATTAACGTTTACAATTTTATGGTGCACTCTC
AGTACAATCTGCTCTGATGCCGCATAGTTAAGCCAGCCCCGACACCCGCCAACACCCGCTGACGCGCCCT
GACGGGCTTGTCTGCTCCCGGCATCCGCTTACAGACAAGCTGTGACCGTCTCCGGGAGCTGCATGTGTCA
GAGGTTTTCACCGTCATCACCGAAACGCGCGAGACGAAAGGGCCTCGTGATACGCCTATTTTTATAGGTT
AATGTCATGATAATAATGGTTTCTTAGACGTCAGGTGGCACTTTTCGGGGAAATGTGCGCGGAACCCCTA
TTTGTTTATTTTTCTAAATACATTCAAATATGTATCCGCTCATGAGACAATAACCCTGATAAATGCTTCA
ATAATATTGAAAAAGGAAGAGTATGAGTATTCAACATTTCCGTGTCGCCCTTATTCCCTTTTTTGCGGCA
TTTTGCCTTCCTGTTTTTGCTCACCCAGAAACGCTGGTGAAAGTAAAAGATGCTGAAGATCAGTTGGGTG
CACGAGTGGGTTACATCGAACTGGATCTCAACAGCGGTAAGATCCTTGAGAGTTTTCGCCCCGAAGAACG
TTTTCCAATGATGAGCACTTTTAAAGTTCTGCTATGTGGCGCGGTATTATCCCGTATTGACGCCGGGCAA
GAGCAACTCGGTCGCCGCATACACTATTCTCAGAATGACTTGGTTGAGTACTCACCAGTCACAGAAAAGC
ATCTTACGGATGGCATGACAGTAAGAGAATTATGCAGTGCTGCCATAACCATGAGTGATAACACTGCGGC
CAACTTACTTCTGACAACGATCGGAGGACCGAAGGAGCTAACCGCTTTTTTGCACAACATGGGGGATCAT
GTAACTCGCCTTGATCGTTGGGAACCGGAGCTGAATGAAGCCATACCAAACGACGAGCGTGACACCACGA
TGCCTGTAGCAATGGCAACAACGTTGCGCAAACTATTAACTGGCGAACTACTTACTCTAGCTTCCCGGCA
ACAATTAATAGACTGGATGGAGGCGGATAAAGTTGCAGGACCACTTCTGCGCTCGGCCCTTCCGGCTGGC
TGGTTTATTGCTGATAAATCTGGAGCCGGTGAGCGTGGGTCTCGCGGTATCATTGCAGCACTGGGGCCAG
ATGGTAAGCCCTCCCGTATCGTAGTTATCTACACGACGGGGAGTCAGGCAACTATGGATGAACGAAATAG
ACAGATCGCTGAGATAGGTGCCTCACTGATTAAGCATTGGTAACTGTCAGACCAAGTTTACTCATATATA
CTTTAGATTGATTTAAAACTTCATTTTTAATTTAAAAGGATCTAGGTGAAGATCCTTTTTGATAATCTCA
TGACCAAAATCCCTTAACGTGAGTTTTCGTTCCACTGAGCGTCAGACCCCGTAGAAAAGATCAAAGGATC
TTCTTGAGATCCTTTTTTTCTGCGCGTAATCTGCTGCTTGCAAACAAAAAAACCACCGCTACCAGCGGTG
GTTTGTTTGCCGGATCAAGAGCTACCAACTCTTTTTCCGAAGGTAACTGGCTTCAGCAGAGCGCAGATAC
CAAATACTGTTCTTCTAGTGTAGCCGTAGTTAGGCCACCACTTCAAGAACTCTGTAGCACCGCCTACATA
CCTCGCTCTGCTAATCCTGTTACCAGTGGCTGCTGCCAGTGGCGATAAGTCGTGTCTTACCGGGTTGGAC
TCAAGACGATAGTTACCGGATAAGGCGCAGCGGTCGGGCTGAACGGGGGGTTCGTGCACACAGCCCAGCT
TGGAGCGAACGACCTACACCGAACTGAGATACCTACAGCGTGAGCTATGAGAAAGCGCCACGCTTCCCGA
AGGGAGAAAGGCGGACAGGTATCCGGTAAGCGGCAGGGTCGGAACAGGAGAGCGCACGAGGGAGCTTCCA
GGGGGAAACGCCTGGTATCTTTATAGTCCTGTCGGGTTTCGCCACCTCTGACTTGAGCGTCGATTTTTGT
GATGCTCGTCAGGGGGGCGGAGCCTATGGAAAAACGCCAGCAACGCGGCCTTTTTACGGTTCCTGGCCTT
TTGCTGGCCTTTTGCTCACATGT
Features (pLannotate 1.2.2; 27 found; start..end, strand, type, name):
     12..39      +  repeat_region  AAV2 ITR (fragment): inverted terminal repeat of adeno-associated virus serotype 2 inverted
     68..95      +  repeat_region  AAV2 ITR (fragment): inverted terminal repeat of adeno-associated virus serotype 2 inverted
    168..1346    +  promoter       EF-1α promoter: strong constitutive promoter for human elongation factor EF-1α
   1363..1381    +  promoter       T7 promoter: promoter for bacteriophage T7 RNA polymerase
   1420..1437    +  misc_feature   MCS (fragment): pUC18/19 multiple cloning site
   1444..1477    +  protein_bind   lox2272: Cre-mediated recombination occurs in the 8-bp core sequence (GGATACTT). lox2272 sites are compatible with each other, but incompatible with loxP or loxN sites (Lee and Saito, 1988). Cre recombinase
   1478..1527    -  intron         β-globin intron (fragment): internally truncated intron from human β-globin
   1528..1561    +  protein_bind   loxP: Cre-mediated recombination occurs in the 8-bp core sequence (GCATACAT). Cre recombinase
   1576..1692    -  CDS            ZNF720 (fragment): ZN720_HUMAN - Experimental evidence at protein level: Swiss-Prot protein existence level 1. From Homo sapiens (Human).
   1750..2091    -  CDS            CCR5TC: zinc-finger domain from the CCR5-224 (+) zinc-finger nuclease that recognizes the left half-site target sequence in the human CCR5 gene (Perez et al., 2008; Gross et al., 2013)
   2137..2847    -  CDS            EGFP: EGFP is a basic (constitutively fluorescent) green fluorescent protein published in 1996, derived from Aequorea victoria. It is reported to be a rapidly-maturing weak dimer with moderate acid sensitivity.
   2871..2895    -  CDS            3xFLAG (fragment): three tandem FLAG® epitope tags
   2893..3168    -  CDS            FINC_PLEWA (fragment): Experimental evidence at transcript level: Swiss-Prot protein existence level 2. Fibronectins bind cell surfaces and various compounds including collagen, fibrin, heparin, DNA, and actin. Fibronectins are involved in cell adhesion, cell motility, opsonization, wound healing, and maintenance of cell shape. May be involved in osteoblast compaction (By similarity). From Pleurodeles waltl (Iberian ribbed newt).
   3178..3211    -  protein_bind   lox2272: Cre-mediated recombination occurs in the 8-bp core sequence (GGATACTT). lox2272 sites are compatible with each other, but incompatible with loxP or loxN sites (Lee and Saito, 1988). Cre recombinase
   3212..3261    -  intron         β-globin intron (fragment): internally truncated intron from human β-globin
   3262..3295    -  protein_bind   loxP: Cre-mediated recombination occurs in the 8-bp core sequence (GCATACAT). Cre recombinase
   3296..3320    +  misc_feature   MCS (fragment): pBluescript multiple cloning site
   3320..3908    +  misc_feature   WPRE: woodchuck hepatitis virus posttranscriptional regulatory element
   3940..4416    +  polyA_signal   hGH poly(A) signal: human growth hormone polyadenylation signal
   4456..4596    +  repeat_region  AAV2 ITR: inverted terminal repeat of adeno-associated virus serotype 2 inverted
   4601..4652    -  misc_feature   bom (fragment): basis of mobility region from pBR322
   4671..5126    +  rep_origin     f1 ori (sequence partly withheld): f1 bacteriophage origin of replication; arrow indicates direction of (+) strand synthesis
   5127..5176    -  misc_feature   bom (fragment): basis of mobility region from pBR322
   5278..5313    -  CDS            rop (fragment): Rop protein, which maintains plasmids at low copy number; rop
   5408..5512    +  promoter       AmpR promoter: bla
   5513..6373    +  CDS            AmpR: β-lactamase; bla; confers resistance to ampicillin, carbenicillin, and related antibiotics
   6544..7132    +  rep_origin     ori: high-copy-number ColE1/pMB1/pBR322/pUC origin of replication
