[The description below was written by a language model from this plasmid's Addgene catalogue record and pLannotate feature annotations shown in this document.]
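Description:
AAV-EF1A-DIO-PSD95.FingR-eGFP-CCR5TC is an AAV2-based transfer plasmid of about 7.2 kb for Cre-dependent mammalian expression, built on an AAV2-DIO backbone. It is propagated in bacteria through a high-copy ColE1/pUC-type origin with ampicillin selection (AmpR under its own promoter) and also carries an f1 origin. The expression cassette lies between AAV2 inverted terminal repeats, which allow it to be packaged into recombinant AAV. In the sequenced record, one ITR is annotated in full, while the upstream one appears only as short fragments.

Between the ITRs, the human EF-1α promoter sits upstream of a double-floxed inverted open reading frame, which is followed by a WPRE and the human growth hormone polyadenylation signal to improve transcript stability and processing. The coding sequence is on the reverse strand and is bracketed by oppositely oriented lox2272 and loxP pairs. It is therefore silent until Cre recombinase inverts it and locks it into the sense orientation.

The insert encodes PSD95.FingR, a fibronectin-scaffold intrabody (annotated as a fibronectin-like fragment) that binds endogenous PSD-95. It is joined through a short FLAG-like segment to EGFP and then to the CCR5TC zinc-finger DNA-binding domain. A further zinc-finger-protein fragment at the C-terminal end probably corresponds to a repressor domain, although the record does not name it. The catalogue entry notes that a CCR5TC binding sequence was inserted upstream of the promoter. This arrangement would let unbound fusion protein feed back on its own transcription and so limit background fluorescence.

The construct is intended for green fluorescent labelling of excitatory synapses specifically in Cre-expressing neurons. Part of the insert derives from an earlier FingR plasmid.
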