Addgene plasmid #126216: AAV-EF1A-DIO-PSD95.FingR-eGFP-CCR5TC
Purpose: Labeling of excitatory synapses (green fluorescence) in cre-expressing neurons
Depositing lab: Xue Han. Depositing organization: Boston University Main Campus. Publication: A Viral Toolbox of Genetically Encoded Fluorescent Synaptic Tags. Bensussen S, Shankar S, Ching KH, Zemel D, Ta TL, Mount RA, Shroff SN, Gritton HJ, Fabris P, Vanbenschoten H, Beck C, Man HY, Han X. iScience. 2020 Jun 30;23(7):101330. doi: 10.1016/j.isci.2020.101330. PubMed 32674057.
Backbone
  Vector backbone: AAV2-DIO
  Backbone size w/o insert (bp): 5603
  Total vector size (bp): 7204
  Modifications to backbone: Inserted CCR5TC DNA binding sequence upstream of promoter.
  Vector type: Mammalian Expression, AAV, Cre/Lox
Growth in bacteria
  Bacterial resistance: Ampicillin, 100 μg/mL
  Growth temperature: 37°C
  Growth strain: NEB Stable
  Copy number: Unknown
Gene/Insert
  Gene/Insert name: PSD95.FingR-eGFP-CCR5TC
  Insert size (bp): 1596
  Promoter: EF1A
  Cloning method: Restriction Enzyme; 5′ cloning site AscI (not destroyed); 3′ cloning site NheI (not destroyed)
  Sequencing primers: 5′ TCAAGCCTCAGACAGTGGTTC; 3′ CCAGTCAATCTTTCACAAAT
Resource information
  A portion of this plasmid was derived from a plasmid made by: Part of this gene was derived from Addgene plasmid 46295 deposited by Don Arnold.
Terms and licenses: Academic/Nonprofit Terms; Industry Terms: Not Available to Industry
How to cite: AAV-EF1A-DIO-PSD95.FingR-eGFP-CCR5TC was a gift from Xue Han (Addgene plasmid # 126216 ; http://n2t.net/addgene:126216 ; RRID:Addgene_126216)
